>Addgene plasmid #116000 | pSW725 - pUFO>> | addgene full sequence | sequence record 227498 | Addgene NGS Result
TTTTTATCCCCGGAAGCCTGTGGATAGAGGGTAGTTATCCACGTGAAACCGCTAATGCCCCGCAAAGCCT
TGATTCACGGGGCTTTCCGGCCCGCTCCAAAAACTATCCACGTGAAATCGCTAATCAGGGTACGTGAAAT
CGCTAATCGGAGTACGTGAAATCGCTAATAAGGTCACGTGAAATCGCTAATCAAAAAGGCACGTGAGAAC
GCTAATAGCCCTTTCAGATCAACAGCTTGCAAACACCCCTCGCTCCGGCAAGTAGTTACAGCAAGTAGTA
TGTTCAATTAGCTTTTCAATTATGAATATATATATCAATTATTGGTCGCCCTTGGCTTGTGGACAATGCG
CTACGCGCACCGGCTCCGCCCGTGGACAACCGCAAGCGGTTGCCCACCGTCGAGCGCCTTTGCCCACAAC
CCGGCGGCCGGCCGCAACAGATCGTTTTATAAATTTTTTTTTTTGAAAAAGAAAAAGCCCGAAAGGCGGC
AACCTCTCGGGCTTCTGGATTTCCGATCCCCGGAATTAGATCTTGGCAGGATATATTGTGGTGTAACGTT
CTCGAACTAGGCTCGGACGAAGTAAGCGGCCGCAACCTTAATTAAACACGGCGCGCCAACAGCGATCGCA
CCAGGTACCACCTGATATCGAATTCTCTGTTTTAATTGCCCCACTTCTACAATTGAACAACACCTCCCCC
AAAAAAAAACTATCGCTCATCTCCACGGTTTTAATTTTTTTCTGCAACTATGATATCCAATTTTCCTCGA
CCATACATAATTATAATCTTTGCTGATATACCAAAATTTTAGAATTTTTTTATTAAATACAGTTTACAGC
GATGAAGACATTAATTTTGGCATTTGTATTTTGCGGGAGAATACAAACAACAAGGTCAGTCATCTACTTC
ACATGCATTCAAATTTATATTCTTTTATGTTAGACAATGTTATAAGCCTTTGTTTCTTAATTCGTAATAT
GGTGTTATTTTCCAAATCTATAATTTGGCTTATTAGTTTGCAGTTGAACAAGCTAGGGCATGTATAGATG
TGTCTTTATAGTTATTAGCGTATACAAAGAACAAATTGGACGATAGATGTGTCTTTCAATAATTTCTTAT
TTTTTCCTTACAATGTTTTTTTTTGTCTTTCTGTATTTGATGTTTTCTTCATAATAATTGCATTTTCTAT
CCCTCTCGAAAATTAGTACCTCAATCAAATTGATCTCAAGTCAAGTTCTGGACACAACTACCTTTTATCT
TTTTGAATTTAATGTTAAATTATATTCAAAATAAAAATAAACGTTTTTCTTTGAATTTAACTCTATTTGT
TTTCTTTTGGAAAGTTGATGAGTGATTGTCGGTAACTATACTAAAAATGGTTTTGCATTTTTCTATAGGT
GTGGTATGCCTTGGTACGTGGAGGAAACAAGTTAGACACATAAGCACATATGTACTAGACGCAAATAATG
TCACAAAAACGGTTTAAAATATCTGGTTTTCAGTTTGCATGTCGTACTTATAACCGAACGTGTGTAAAGT
TCTCATGTCATATACCAGTTCTGTTAAACTAATGAAATATGTTCAGAGGTTTAACCACTATAACTATTAG
ACCCGATTTCAATTAATCAAGAAATATCCAAACTTTTTAATATATGCATTATGCTTTACAAAATTGTTTG
ATCTTCTAATGATGTAAAGACATTTACAAAATATAATTATTTAATTGATTCTAACTAATTTGTCCGCGCA
TAACGCTGGCCGTAAACTAGTTCTTCTTACAAATTACAATATCAATTTCCACTTTGGGCCGGAAATTTAT
ATCCATAACTCTACTACGTACCAATTAACACATGTGTGTAAATAAAACTACATAATGGCATGAATGGAGT
TTCGAATCAGTTAATGTGGGCGACAAAATAAAATCAGATTATGTTTTATTATTAAGTTTAGAAAGAGATG
CTTCATTAAAAGTTTATGCTTTAATGTTAAATCAGACTATTTATTATGGGTACGACTTGTAAGCGTAATT
CAAAGTTAAACAAAACCTAGTTGGGAAATGGGAAGATAGATGATTTGATAAAAACAAGACACTGTTTGGT
TTCAGAGACTTCCTTTAGCATCAAAACACAAACAAAAGCGAAGCCTCTTGAGTTACTGCAAATAGAGAAT
ATTATTACCCTTTTGCGACTTGTCAGCTTCAGATATTCTCACTTGTATTATTATTTTCACGGTAAACAAT
GCCTTAAATAAGAAACCCTGATTGGACTTTTGATCTGACTCTACTCTTCACTCTTTCTTCTTCTTTATTT
TCAGTCATGATGTCTCTCTAACCCTAATCTCAAAAAATCCAAACTCCTTTTATTTATTTCTAAACCTTGA
TTATAGCTAGCAATGATTAATATAAGAATTTTTTTTCTGGATAAAGAATTAATTAGAAATTGAGTTGTAA
ATGTTTTGTGATGTCTAAAATTCTTTTGTTTGCAAATTAGATGTAAATTGATATATTTGAGATTTGTATG
AAAGCTAGTTTTATTTTCCCTAAACAAGAAGTTCATTATCTTGGACTTGGAGGTTTTAGAGTTTGAAAGA
GTTTACAATTTATAAGAAAAAATAATCACTATATATATATATATAGTGTATATAATGAATTGTTTCACAT
TAAATTGCAACAACATCAAATAAGGGTAACATACTAACATATAGTTTGTTTGTTTACTCTTTAAAAAAAG
GGGATAAACTAAGAGCTATTTCTGCTATAATTTAGGAACAAACTGGATCACATGACAAAAATGCATCATA
ATTCATATTAAATTTTGTGTATATCTATTTCTCATGTTTAGAAATAACATTCTTGTGTGTTATACATGTT
ATCAGTTTTTCTTCCTAGATGGAAGTTTTATTGTTGGAGTCTTTTAAAACCATACTCACTATGTTCCTCT
TTATTTGATGTTTTGGATTTTAGATAGAAATTAATAAAAAATATGTTTTCTATTTTTATAAAATTATTTT
TTTGTTAGTTTAGTAATTTTATTTTTCTTTTTTTATTATTAGTCACAAGCAAAAATAATAACAATATTTT
TATAAAACATTAATTTTGGTCGAACAAGTAAAAATAACTCAAAACATCAAATAATTAGAAACTAAAAAAG
TAGATATTGTCAAATTTTGTGTTGAGTTCGAATAAGATAATGTGCTCTCCTCCAACAAAATTATTTAGAA
TAAATGCACTTCTATGACATTAGAGAACCAACTAATTTATTTAGAATAAAACACACATATATATTAACAT
ATAAAGTAATTCTAATTGGCTTGATATAATATATAAGTAAAAAAATGATCTTAATAATCTCTAGTTTTCT
TGGGTTGATCTCCACGAGTACAATTTGACTGACCATTATAGAAGTTGAGAAGCGTGCATGTAATAAAAGT
TGTATATTACAAATTAGAGAGGAAAAAGAAAGAAAGAAAAAAGATTTGAAGATGTGATCAAGTGTGAAAA
GTATTGGAGTAGTCTCCAAATTAATAATTTCGATGCTGGGCATTGACAAGATAACTCTGAAGCTCTCAAC
TTTAAGACCATCACTTCCTCTGCCACCATTTTCACGTTTACCCAAACACACACATATACAAACAAAATTT
TGTTAGTCAATAATTATCACCAAACTGGGGTTATAACAAGGCTTTTGGATACTTGTGCTTGTTGATGTTC
TAGGTTCGTATGATAACAAAGTACATCCGTTATATATATTCGAAACACACTTTAATATTAAAAATATATA
TCCAATTTTCTTGTGAAATTTAGATTATTTGGAATTAAACCTATTTCTCTTGTCTTGGCCACTTGACCGG
TTTAGTTTTTTAGACGTATTTTATTATTTCTGTTTAGAAAATAACAACATATATCAACTGATTTTTTACT
TCCAATCTCTTTTTGTCAGCACACAAATAGAAAAACGTCTGTAAGCTAAGCTATCAACTAAAACATTAAC
ATATATAATCTTTTACGTTGATAGAAAATAAACATAAATTTCTGAGTTATTTTTTTTTTGGTTGGTGTGT
CACTACTTACTTACTACTATACCTTTTTAACAATAAAGAAACACTATTTCTTTTTCTATTCAATATAATA
TATGTTTTCTATTTGTATAAATCCATTACCTTTGTTTGTTTTATACCAAATGTTCTTTATATATAAGTAT
ATGCCACCTTACTCTATTGAAGTCAAGAACATATCAAAAACCCATGCAAGAAGCTCACAGAGAAAGACCA
AACACTTTTGTCTCTTTCTTCAAAACTTTTACATATGATCTTTGCCTCTTTTCCTACAATGGGTTTTGCA
TAACTTTCACCAAAACCCTCCTCAAAAGCCCTTCACATATTCCCAACACAAGAAAATAAACTCTAAATCC
ACTTTCACCAAATCTTTTCATTTTTCAGCTAAAATAACACAATGGCTAGTGAAGCTCGAAAAACAAAGAA
AAAAATCAAAGGGATTCAGCAAGCCACTGCAGGAGTCTCACAAGACACTTCGGAAAATCCTAACAAAACA
ATAGTTCCTGCAGCATTACCACAGCTCACCCCTACCTTGGTGTCACTGCTGGAGGTGATTGAACCCGAGG
TGTTGTATGCAGGATATGATAGCTCTGTTCCAGATTCAGCATGGAGAATTATGACCACACTCAACATGTT
AGGTGGGCGTCAAGTGATTGCAGCAGTGAAATGGGCAAAGGCGATACCAGGCTTCAGAAACTTACACCTG
GATGACCAAATGACCCTGCTACAGTACTCATGGATGTTTCTCATGGCATTTGCCCTGGGTTGGAGATCAT
ACAGACAATCAAGTGGAAACCTGCTCTGCTTTGCTCCTGATCTGATTATTAATGAGCAGAGAATGTCTCT
ACCCTGCATGTATGACCAATGTAAACACATGCTGTTTGTCTCCTCTGAATTACAAAGATTGCAGGTATCC
TATGAAGAGTATCTCTGTATGAAAACCTTACTGCTTCTCTCCTCAGTTCCTAAGGAAGGTCTGAAGAGCC
AAGAGTTATTTGATGAGATTCGAATGACTTATATCAAAGAGCTAGGAAAAGCCATCGTCAAAAGGGAAGG
GAACTCCAGTCAGAACTGGCAACGGTTTTACCAACTGACAAAGCTTCTGGACTCCATGCATGAGGTGGTT
GAGAATCTCCTTACCTACTGCTTCCAGACATTTTTGGATAAGACCATGAGTATTGAATTCCCAGAGATGT
TAGCTGAAATCATCACTAATCAGATACCAAAATATTCAAATGGAAATATCAAAAAGCTTCTGTTTCATCA
AAAATCTACTAGCAAACCGGTAACGTTATACGACGTCGCTGAATACGCCGGCGTTTCTCATCAAACCGTT
TCTAGAGTGGTTAACCAGGCTTCACATGTTAGCGCTAAAACCCGGGAAAAAGTTGAAGCTGCCATGGCTG
AGCTCAACTACATCCCGAACCGTGTTGCGCAGCAGCTGGCTGGTAAACAAAGCTTGCTGATCGGTGTCGC
GACCTCGAGCTTGGCCCTGCACGCGCCGTCGCAAATTGTCGCGGCGATTAAATCTCGCGCCGATCAACTG
GGTGCCAGCGTGGTGGTGTCGATGGTAGAACGAAGCGGCGTCGAAGCCTGTAAAGCGGCGGTGCACAATC
TTCTCGCGCAACGCGTCAGTGGGCTGATCATTAACTATCCGCTGGATGACCAGGATGCCATTGCTGTGGA
AGCTGCCTGCACTAATGTTCCGGCGTTATTTCTTGATGTCTCTGACCAGACACCCATCAACAGTATTATT
TTCTCCCATGAAGACGGTACGCGACTGGGCGTGGAGCATCTGGTCGCATTGGGTCACCAGCAAATCGCGC
TGTTAGCGGGCCCATTAAGTTCTGTCTCGGCGCGTCTGCGTCTGGCTGGCTGGCATAAATATCTCACTCG
CAATCAAATTCAGCCGATAGCGGAACGGGAAGGCGACTGGAGTGCCATGTCCGGTTTTCAACAAACCATG
CAAATGCTGAATGAGGGCATCGTTCCCACTGCGATGCTGGTTGCCAACGATCAGATGGCGCTGGGCGCAA
TGCGCGCCATTACCGAGTCCGGGCTGCGCGTTGGTGCGGATATCTCGGTAGTGGGATACGACGATACCGA
AGACAGCTCATGTTATATCCCGCCGTTAACCACCATCAAACAGGATTTTCGCCTGCTGGGGCAAACCAGC
GTGGACCGCTTGCTGCAACTCTCTCAGGGCCAGGCGGTGAAGGGCAATCAGCTGTTGCCCGTCTCACTGG
TGAAAAGAAAAACCACTAGTGGATCGGAATTCGCCAATTTTAATCAAAGTGGGAATATTGCTGATAGCTC
ATTGTCCTTCACTTTCACTAACAGTAGCAACGGTCCGAACCTCATAACAACTCAAACAAATTCTCAAGCG
CTTTCACAACCAATTGCCTCCTCTAACGTTCATGATAACTTCATGAATAATGAAATCACGGCTAGTAAAA
TTGATGATGGTAATAATTCAAAACCACTGTCACCTGGTTGGACGGACCAAACTGCGTATAACGCGTTTGG
AATCACTACAGGGATGTTTAATACCACTACAATGGATGATGTATATAACTATCTATTCGATGATGAAGAT
ACCCCACCAAACCCAAAAAAAGAGTAACTGCAAAGCTTTCGTTCGTATCATCGGTTTCGACAACGTTCGT
CAAGTTCAATGCATCAGTTTCATTGCGCACACACCAGAATCCTACTGAGTTTGAGTATTATGGCATTGGG
AAAACTGTTTTTCTTGTACCATTTGTTGTGCTTGTAATTTACTGTGTTTTTTATTCGGTTTTCGCTATCG
AACTGTGAAATGGAAATGGATGGAGAAGAGTTAATGAATGATATGGTCCTTTTGTTCATTCTCAAATTAA
TATTATTTGTTTTTTCTCTTATTTGTTGTGTGTTGAATTTGAAATTATAAGAGATATGCAAACATTTTGT
TTTGAGTAAAAATGTGTCAAATCGTGGCCTCTAATGACCGAAGTTAATATGAGGAGTAAAACACTTGTAG
TTGTACCATTATGCTTATTCACTAGGCAACAAATATATTTTCAGACCTAGAAAAGCTGCAAATGTTACTG
AATACAAGTATGTCCTCTTGTGTTTTAGACATTTATGAACTTTCCTTTATGTAATTTTCCAGAATCCTTG
TCAGATTCTAATCATTGCTTTATAATTATAGTTATACTCATGGATTTGTAGTTGAGTATGAAAATATTTT
TTAATGCATTTTATGACTTGCCAATTGATTGACAACATGCATCAATCGACTATGAGTAGGCAAGATGTTC
TGTAGGGGCTATGATGCCTGGTCACAACCTATGCATATGTCGAGCTCAAGAAATCTAGAAAGAAGAAAGG
GAAGAGAAAGAATTGTGAGCGCTCACAATTGAAAGACTAGAAAGAAGAAAGGGAAGAGAAAGAATTGTGA
GCGCTCACAATTGAAAGACTAGAAAGAAGAAAGGGAAGAGAAAGAATTGTGAGCGCTCACAATTGAAAGA
CTAGAAAGAAGAAAGGGAAGAGAAAGAATTGTGAGCGCTCACAATTGAAAGACTAGAAAGAAGAAAGGGA
AGAGAAAGAATTGTGAGCGCTCACAATTGAAAGACTAGAAAGAAGAAAGGGAAGAGAAAGAATTGTGAGC
GCTCACAATTGAAAGACTAGTGGATCGATCTTCGCAAGACCCTTCCTCTATATAAGGAAGTTCATTTCAT
TTGGAGAGGACGAACAATGAAAGCCTTCACACTCGCTCTCTTCTTAGCTCTTTCCCTCTATCTCCTGCCC
AATCCAGCCACTAGTGGCTCAACAATGGTGAGCAAGGGCGAGGAGCTGTTCACCGGGGTGGTGCCCATCC
TGGTCGAGCTGGACGGCGACGTAAACGGCCACAAGTTCAGCGTGTCCGGCGAGGGCGAGGGCGATGCCAC
CTACGGCAAGCTGACCCTGAAGTTCATCTGCACCACCGGCAAGCTGCCCGTGCCCTGGCCCACCCTCGTG
ACCACCCTGTCCTGGGGCGTGCAGTGCTTCGCCCGCTACCCCGACCACATGAAGCAGCACGACTTCTTCA
AGTCCGCCATGCCCGAAGGCTACGTCCAGGAGCGCACCATCTTCTTCAAGGACGACGGCAACTACAAGAC
CCGCGCCGAGGTGAAGTTCGAGGGCGACACCCTGGTGAACCGCATCGAGCTGAAGGGCATCGACTTCAAG
GAGGACGGCAACATCCTGGGGCACAAGCTGGAGTACAACTACTTTAGCGACAACGTCTATATCACCGCCG
ACAAGCAGAAGAACGGCATCAAGGCCAACTTCAAGATCCGCCACAACATCGAGGACGGCGGCGTGCAGCT
CGCCGACCACTACCAGCAGAACACCCCCATCGGCGACGGCCCCGTGCTGCTGCCCGACAACCACTACCTG
AGCACCCAGTCCAAGCTGAGCAAAGACCCCAACGAGAAGCGCGATCACATGGTCCTGCTGGAGTTCGTGA
CCGCCGCCGGGATCACTCTCGGCATGGACGAGCTGTACAAGTCAGGTCATGATGAGCTTTAGCTGCATCT
CGTCTCTGTTATGCTTAAGAAGTTCAATGTTTCGTTTCATGTAAAACTTTGGTGGTTTGTGTTTTGGGGC
CTTGTATAATCCCTGATGAATAAGTGTTCTACTATGTTTCCGTTCCTGTTATCTCTTTCTTTCTAATGAC
AAGTCGAACTTCTTCTTTATCATCGCTTCGTTTTTATTATCTGTGCTTCTTTTGTTTAATACGCCTGCAA
AGTGACTCGACTCTGTTTAGTGCAGTTCTGCGAAACTTGTAAATAGTCCAATTGTTGGCCTCTAGTAATA
GATGTAGCGAAAGTGTTGAGCTGTTGGGTTCTAAGGATGGCTTGAACATGTTAATCTTTTAGGTTCTGAG
TATGATGAACATTCGTTGTTGCTAAGAAATGCCTGTAATGTCCCACAAATGTAGAAAATGGTTCGTACCT
TTGTCCAAGCATTGATATGTCTGATGAGAGGAAACTGCAAGATACTGAGCTTGGTTTAACGAAGGAGAGG
CAGTTTCTTCCTTCCAAAGCATTTCATTTGACAATGCCTTGATCATCTTAAGTAGAGTTTCTGTTGTGGA
AAGTTTGAAACTTTGAAGAAACGACTCTCAAGTAAATTGATGATCACAAGTGAAAGTGTATGTTACTAGG
ATCCTTTTCAAATCAGTGCGCAAGACGTGACGTAAGTATCCGAGTCAGTTTTTATTTTTCTACTAATTTG
GTCGTTTATTTCGGCGTGTAGGACATGGCAACCGGGCCTGAATTTCGCGGGTATTCTGTTTCTATTCCAA
CTTTTTCTTGATCCGCAGCCATTAACGACTTTTGAATAGATACGCTGACACGCCAAGCCTCGCTAGTCAA
AAGTGTACCAAACAACGCTTTACAGCAAGAACGGAATGCGCGTGACGCTCGCGGTGACGCCATTTCGCCT
TTTCAGAAATGGATAAATAGCCTTGCTTCCTATTATATCTTCCCAAATTACCAATACATTACACTAGCAT
CTGAATTTCATAACCAATCTCGATACACCAAATCGCCATGGCTTCTATGATATCCTCTTCAGCTGTGACT
ACAGTCAGCCGTGCTTCTACGGTGCAATCGGCCGCGGTGGCTCCATTCGGCGGCCTCAAATCCATGACTG
GATTCCCAGTTAAGAAGGTCAACACTGACATTACTTCCATTACAAGCAATGGTGGAAGAGTAAAGTGCAT
GGTGACGGTGTTCGGCATTCTGAATCTCACCGAGGACTCCTTCTTCGATGAGAGCCGGCGGCTAGACCCC
GCCGGCGCTGTCACCGCGGCGATCGAAATGCTGCGAGTCGGATCAGACGTCGTGGATGTCGGACCGGCCG
CCAGCCATCCGGACGCGAGGCCTGTATCGCCGGCCGATGAGATCAGACGTATTGCGCCGCTCTTAGACGC
CCTGTCCGATCAGATGCACCGTGTTTCAATCGACAGCTTCCAACCGGAAACCCAGCGCTATGCGCTCAAG
CGCGGCGTGGGCTACCTGAACGATATCCAAGGATTTCCTGACCCTGCGCTCTATCCCGATATTGCTGAGG
CGGACTGCAGGCTGGTGGTTATGCACTCAGCGCAGCGGGATGGCATCGCCACCCGCACCGGTCACCTTCG
ACCCGAAGACGCGCTCGACGAGATTGTGCGGTTCTTCGAGGCGCGGGTTTCCGCCTTGCGACGGAGCGGG
GTCGCTGCCGACCGGCTCATCCTCGATCCGGGGATGGGATTTTTCTTGAGCCCCGCACCGGAAACATCGC
TGCACGTGCTGTCGAACCTTCAAAAGCTGAAGTCGGCGTTGGGGCTTCCGCTACTTGTCTCGGTGTCGCG
GAAATCCTTCTTGGGCGCCACCGTTGGCCTTCCTGTAAAGGATCTGGGTCCAGCGAGCCTTGCGGCGGAA
CTTCACGCGATCGGCAATGGCGCTGACTACGTCCGCACCCACGCGCCTGGAGATCTGCGAAGCGCAATCA
CCATCTCGGAAACCCTCGCGAAATTTCGCAGTCGCGACGCCAGAGACAGAGGGTTAGATCATGCCTAGCT
TGGCTGCAGGTCGACCTGCAGGCATGCCCGCTGAAATCACCAGTCTCTCTCTACAAATCTATCTCTCTCT
ATAATAATGTGTGAGTAGTTCCCAGATAAGGGAATTAGGGTTCTTATAGGGTTTCGCTCATGTGTTGAGC
ATATAAGAAACCCTTAGTATGTATTTGTATTTGTAAAATACTTCTATCAATAAAATTTCTAATTCCTAAA
ACCAAAATCCAGGGGTACCGTATTCTAGACCAAGCATGCACAGCTGGCGTTCTCAGCCAGATCCCCTTGA
CAGGATATATTGGCGGGTAAACTAAGTCGCTGTATGTGTTTGTTTGAGATCTCATGTGAGCAAAAGGCCA
GCAAAAGGCCAGGAACCGTAAAAAGGCCGCGTTGCTGGCGTTTTTCCATAGGCTCCGCCCCCCTGACGAG
CATCACAAAAATCGACGCTCAAGTCAGAGGTGGCGAAACCCGACAGGACTATAAAGATACCAGGCGTTTC
CCCCTGGAAGCTCCCTCGTGCGCTCTCCTGTTCCGACCCTGCCGCTTACCGGATACCTGTCCGCCTTTCT
CCCTTCGGGAAGCGTGGCGCTTTCTCATAGCTCACGCTGTAGGTATCTCAGTTCGGTGTAGGTCGTTCGC
TCCAAGCTGGGCTGTGTGCACGAACCCCCCGTTCAGCCCGACCGCTGCGCCTTATCCGGTAACTATCGTC
TTGAGTCCAACCCGGTAAGACACGACTTATCGCCACTGGCAGCAGCCACTGGTAACAGGATTAGCAGAGC
GAGGTATGTAGGCGGTGCTACAGAGTTCTTGAAGTGGTGGCCTAACTACGGCTACACTAGAAGAACAGTA
TTTGGTATCTGCGCTCTGCTGAAGCCAGTTACCTTCGGAAGAAGAGTTGGTAGCTCTTGATCCGGCAAAC
AAACCACCGCTGGTAGCGGTGGTTTTTTTGTTTGCAAGCAGCAGATTACGCGCAGAAAAAAAGGATCTCA
AGAAGATCCTTTGATCTTTTCTACGGGGTCTGACGCTCAGTGGAACGAAAACTCACGTTAAGGGATTTTG
GTCATGAGATTATCAAAAAGGATCTTCACCTAGATCCTTTTAAATTAAAAATGAAGTTTTAAATCAATCT
AAAGTATATATGTGTAACATTGGTCTAGTGATTATTTGCCGACTACCTTGGTGATCTCGCCTTTCACGTA
GTGAACAAATTCTTCCAACTGATCTGCGCGCGAGGCCAAGCGATCTTCTTGTCCAAGATAAGCCTGCCTA
GCTTCAAGTATGACGGGCTGATACTGGGCCGGCAGGCGCTCCATTGCCCAGTCGGCAGCGACATCCTTCG
GCGCGATTTTGCCGGTTACTGCGCTGTACCAAATGCGGGACAACGTAAGCACTACATTTCGCTCATCGCC
AGCCCAGTCGGGCGGCGAGTTCCATAGCGTTAAGGTTTCATTTAGCGCCTCAAATAGATCCTGTTCAGGA
ACCGGATCAAAGAGTTCCTCCGCCGCTGGACCTACCAAGGCAACGCTATGTTCTCTTGCTTTTGTCAGCA
AGATAGCCAGATCAATGTCGATCGTGGCTGGCTCGAAGATACCTGCAAGAATGTCATTGCGCTGCCATTC
TCCAAATTGCAGTTCGCGCTTAGCTGGATAACGCCACGGAATGATGTCGTCGTGCACAACAATGGTGACT
TCTACAGCGCGGAGAATCTCGCTCTCTCCAGGGGAAGCCGAAGTTTCCAAAAGGTCGTTGATCAAAGCTC
GCCGCGTTGTTTCATCAAGCCTTACGGTCACCGTAACCAGCAAATCAATATCACTGTGTGGCTTCAGGCC
GCCATCCACTGCGGAGCCGTACAAATGTACGGCCAGCAACGTCGGTTCGAGATGGCGCTCGATGACGCCA
ACTACCTCTGATAGTTGAGTCGATACTTCGGCGATCACCGCTTCCCTCATAACACCCCTTGTATTACTGT
TTATGTAAGCAGACAGTTTTATTGTTCATGATGATATATTTTTATCTTGTGCAATGTAACATCAGAGATT
TTGAGACACAACGTGGCTTTGTTGAATAAATCGAACTTTTGCTGAGTTGAAGGATCAGATCACGCATCTT
CCCGACAACGCAGACCGTTCCGTGGCAAAGCAAAAGTTCAAAATCACCAACTGGTCCACCTACAACAAAG
CTCTCATCAACCGTGGCTCCCTCACTTTCTGGCTGGATGATGGGGCGATTCAGGCGATCCCCATCCAACA
GCCCGCCGTCGAGCGGGCT
Features (pLannotate 1.2.2; 24 found; start..end, strand, type, name):
    534..556     +  misc_feature   LB T-DNA repeat: left border repeat from nopaline C58 T-DNA (truncated)
   4452..5324    +  CDS            Nr3c1 (fragment): GCR_RAT - Also known as Grl. Experimental evidence at protein level: Swiss-Prot protein existence level 1. [Isoform A]: Has transcriptional activation and repression activity. Mediates glucocorticoid-induced apoptosis. Promotes accurate chromosome segregation during mitosis. May act as a tumor suppressor. May play a negative role in adipogenesis through the regulation of lipolytic and antilipogenic gene expression. From Rattus norvegicus (Rat).
   5334..6317    +  CDS            lacI (fragment): LACI_ECOLI - Experimental evidence at protein level: Swiss-Prot protein existence level 1. Repressor of the lactose operon. Binds allolactose as an inducer. From Escherichia coli (strain K12).
   6333..6677    +  CDS            GAL4 activation domain: activation domain of the GAL4 transcriptional activator; Saccharomyces cerevisiae GAL4 (truncated)
   6684..7325    +  terminator     E9 terminator: terminator and polyadenylation signal from the pea rbcS-E9 gene
   7431..7450    -  protein_bind   lac operator (symmetric): The lac repressor binds to the lac operator to inhibit transcription in E. coli. This inhibition can be relieved by adding lactose or isopropyl-β-D-thiogalactopyranoside (IPTG). The symmetric lac operator was optimized for tight binding of lac repressor. lac repressor encoded by lacI
   7483..7502    -  protein_bind   lac operator (symmetric): The lac repressor binds to the lac operator to inhibit transcription in E. coli. This inhibition can be relieved by adding lactose or isopropyl-β-D-thiogalactopyranoside (IPTG). The symmetric lac operator was optimized for tight binding of lac repressor. lac repressor encoded by lacI
   7535..7554    -  protein_bind   lac operator (symmetric): The lac repressor binds to the lac operator to inhibit transcription in E. coli. This inhibition can be relieved by adding lactose or isopropyl-β-D-thiogalactopyranoside (IPTG). The symmetric lac operator was optimized for tight binding of lac repressor. lac repressor encoded by lacI
   7587..7606    -  protein_bind   lac operator (symmetric): The lac repressor binds to the lac operator to inhibit transcription in E. coli. This inhibition can be relieved by adding lactose or isopropyl-β-D-thiogalactopyranoside (IPTG). The symmetric lac operator was optimized for tight binding of lac repressor. lac repressor encoded by lacI
   7639..7658    -  protein_bind   lac operator (symmetric): The lac repressor binds to the lac operator to inhibit transcription in E. coli. This inhibition can be relieved by adding lactose or isopropyl-β-D-thiogalactopyranoside (IPTG). The symmetric lac operator was optimized for tight binding of lac repressor. lac repressor encoded by lacI
   7691..7710    -  protein_bind   lac operator (symmetric): The lac repressor binds to the lac operator to inhibit transcription in E. coli. This inhibition can be relieved by adding lactose or isopropyl-β-D-thiogalactopyranoside (IPTG). The symmetric lac operator was optimized for tight binding of lac repressor. lac repressor encoded by lacI
   7734..7780    +  promoter       minimal CaMV 35S promoter: minimal 35S promoter from cauliflower mosaic virus
   7787..7855    +  CDS            SPOR1_IPOBA (fragment): Experimental evidence at transcript level: Swiss-Prot protein existence level 2. Major tuberous root protein. From Ipomoea batatas (Sweet potato) (Convolvulus batatas).
   7865..8581    +  CDS            mTurquoise2: mTurquoise2 is a basic (constitutively fluorescent) cyan fluorescent protein published in 2012, derived from Aequorea victoria. It is reported to be a rapidly-maturing monomer with very low acid sensitivity.
   9245..9625    +  promoter       MAS promoter: mannopine synthase promoter (Velten et al., 1984)
   9628..9801    +  CDS            RBCS.3A (fragment): RBS3_PEA - Experimental evidence at protein level: Swiss-Prot protein existence level 1. RuBisCO catalyzes two reactions: the carboxylation of D- ribulose 1,5-bisphosphate, the primary event in carbon dioxide fixation, as well as the oxidative fragmentation of the pentose substrate. Both reactions occur simultaneously and in competition at the same active site. Although the small subunit is not catalytic it is essential for maximal activity (Probable). Binds to abscisic acid (ABA); only half of the possible binding sites are occupied in the crystal; and there are indications this is a low affi
   9799..10635   +  CDS            sulI: DHP1_CORGT - Protein inferred from homology: Swiss-Prot protein existence level 3. Catalyzes the condensation of para-aminobenzoate (pABA) with 6-hydroxymethyl-7,8-dihydropterin diphosphate (DHPt-PP) to form 7,8- dihydropteroate (H2Pte), the immediate precursor of folate derivatives. From Corynebacterium glutamicum (Brevibacterium saccharolyticum).
  10650..10667   +  misc_feature   MCS (fragment): pUC18/19 multiple cloning site
  10706..10862   +  polyA_signal   CaMV poly(A) signal (fragment): cauliflower mosaic virus polyadenylation signal
  10918..10942   +  misc_feature   RB T-DNA repeat: right border repeat from nopaline C58 T-DNA
  11033..11621   -  rep_origin     ori: high-copy-number ColE1/pMB1/pBR322/pUC origin of replication
  11795..12580   -  CDS            aadA: S3AD_SHIFL - Experimental evidence at protein level: Swiss-Prot protein existence level 1. Mediates bacterial resistance to the antibiotics streptomycin and spectinomycin. From Shigella flexneri.
  12765..12866   +  CDS            TRA2_ECOLX (fragment): Protein predicted: Swiss-Prot protein existence level 4. Required for transposition of transposon Tn903. From Escherichia coli.
  12871..407     +  rep_origin     pSa ori (across the origin): origin of replication from bacterial plasmid pSa
