[The description below was written by a language model from this plasmid's Addgene catalogue record and pLannotate feature annotations shown in this document.]
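Description:
pSW725 - pUFO>> is a plant binary T-DNA vector assembled by the GreenGate cloning method on the Z001 destination backbone. It serves as a "driver line" construct for cell type-specific, dexamethasone-inducible gene expression in Arabidopsis thaliana. The roughly 12.9 kb plasmid replicates at high copy in E. coli from a ColE1/pUC-type origin and also carries the pSa origin typical of Agrobacterium binary vectors. Bacterial selection is by spectinomycin through aadA. Everything between the nopaline-type left and right border repeats, about 10.2 kb, is the transferable payload, built from two consecutive sets of GreenGate A–F modules joined by F-H and H-A adapters.

The first expression unit places the UFO promoter (named in the catalogue entry and presumably occupying the unannotated region upstream of the first coding sequence) in front of GR-LhG4. This chimeric transcription factor combines the rat glucocorticoid receptor ligand-binding domain, a LacI DNA-binding portion and the GAL4 activation domain, and it is terminated by the pea rbcS terminator. The GR domain makes the factor's activity dependent on dexamethasone. Once activated, LhG4 binds the pOp6 promoter of the second unit, which consists of six lac operator repeats upstream of a minimal CaMV 35S promoter. That promoter drives mTurquoise2 with an N-terminal signal peptide and a C-terminal HDEL retention motif, followed by the UBQ10 terminator, so cyan fluorescence in the endoplasmic reticulum reports where and when the driver is active. Other pOp-controlled effector transgenes could be trans-activated in the same cells.

Plant selection uses a sulfadiazine resistance cassette made up of the MAS promoter, an RbcS transit peptide fused to sulI, and a CaMV poly(A) signal. The depositor notes that the repetitive pOp6 region is unstable during propagation in bacteria.
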