Addgene plasmid #116000: pSW725 - pUFO>>
Purpose: destination vector for GreenGate cloning method, contains 2x a set of modules from A-F, "Driver line", tissues-specific promoter, Dex-inducible mTurquoise2 expression
Depositing lab: Sebastien Wolf. Depositing organization: Universitaet Heidelberg. Publication: A Comprehensive Toolkit for Inducible, Cell Type-Specific Gene Expression in Arabidopsis. Schurholz AK, Lopez-Salmeron V, Li Z, Forner J, Wenzl C, Gaillochet C, Augustin S, Vilches-Barro A, Fuchs M, Gebert M, Lohmann JU, Greb T, Wolf S. Plant Physiol. 2018 Jul 19. pii: pp.18.00463. doi: 10.1104/pp.18.00463. PubMed 30026289.
Backbone
  Vector backbone: Z001
  Vector type: Plant Expression
  Selectable markers: Sulfadiazine, mTurquoise
Growth in bacteria
  Bacterial resistance: Spectinomycin, 50 μg/mL
  Growth temperature: 37°C
  Growth strain: NEB Stable
  Growth instructions: Test multiple colonies, see note in Comments section.
  Copy number: High Copy
Gene/Insert
  Gene/Insert name: pUFO:GR-LhG4:tRBCS:F-H adapter-H-A adapter::pOp6:SP(ER)-mTurquoise2-HDEL:tUBQ10::SulfR
  Species: A. thaliana (mustard weed)
  Insert size (bp): 10234
  Tag / fusion protein: SP(ER) (N terminal on insert); HDEL (C terminal on insert)
  Cloning method: Restriction Enzyme; 5′ cloning site Unknown (unknown if destroyed); 3′ cloning site Unknown (unknown if destroyed)
Terms and licenses: Academic/Nonprofit Terms; Industry Terms: Not Available to Industry
Depositor comments: Please note that the pOp6 (LacO repeat) region is unstable. Addgene recommends sequencing multiple colonies to isolate full plasmid.
How to cite: pSW725 - pUFO>> was a gift from Sebastien Wolf (Addgene plasmid # 116000 ; http://n2t.net/addgene:116000 ; RRID:Addgene_116000)
