>Addgene plasmid #116000 | pSW725 - pUFO>> | addgene partial sequence | sequence record 356700 | C-ter-GFP 5'-CTCCTCGCCCTTGCTCAC-3'
GAAATCTAGAAAGAAGAAAGGGAAGAGAAAGAATTGTGAGCGCTCACAATTGAAAGACTAGAAAGAAGAA
AGGGAAGAGAAAGAATTGTGAGCGCTCACAATTGAAAGACTAGAAAGAAGAAAGGGAAGAGAAAGAATTG
TGAGCGCTCACAATTGAAAGACTAGAAAGAAGAAAGGGAAGAGAAAGAATTGTGAGCGCTCACAATTGAA
AGACTAGAAAGAAGAAAGGGAAGAGAAAGAATTGTGAGCGCTCACAATTGAAAGACTAGAAAGAAGAAAG
GGAAGAGAAAGAATTGTGAGCGCTCACAATTGAAAGACTAGTGGATCGATCTTCGCAAGACCCTTCCTCT
ATATAAGGAAGTTCATTTCATTTGGAGAGGACGAACAATGAAAGCCTTCACACTCGCTCTCTTCTTAGCT
C
